Addgene plasmid #97052: pEAHISSIRV418/gp25
Purpose: Expressing Sulfolobus islandicus rudivirus (SIRV) orf 418/gp25 protein
Depositing lab: Huanting Liu & James Naismith. Depositing organization: University of St. Andrews. Publication: The Scottish Structural Proteomics Facility: targets, methods and outputs. Oke M, Carter LG, Johnson KA, Liu H, McMahon SA, Yan X, Kerou M, Weikart ND, Kadi N, Sheikh MA, Schmelz S, Dorward M, Zawadzki M, Cozens C, Falconer H, Powers H, Overton IM, van Niekerk CA, Peng X, Patel P, Garrett RA, Prangishvili D, Botting CH, Coote PJ, Dryden DT, Barton GJ, Schwarz-Linek U, Challis GL, Taylor GL, White MF, Naismith JH. J Struct Funct Genomics. 2010 Jun;11(2):167-80. doi: 10.1007/s10969-010-9090-y. Epub 2010 Apr 24. PubMed 20419351.
Backbone
  Vector backbone: pEAHISTEV, modified from pDEST14
  Backbone manufacturer: BSRC, University of St Andrews
  Backbone size w/o insert (bp): 3705
  Total vector size (bp): 4050
  Modifications to backbone: none
  Vector type: Bacterial Expression
Growth in bacteria
  Bacterial resistance: Ampicillin, 100 μg/mL
  Growth temperature: 37°C
  Growth strain: DH5alpha
  Growth instructions: Protein expression in DE3 strains
  Copy number: High Copy
Gene/Insert
  Gene/Insert name: SIRV orf 418/gp25
  Species: Sulfolobus islandicus rudivirus
  Insert size (bp): 345
  Mutation: none
  Promoter: T7
  Tag / fusion protein: N-terminal TEV protease cleavable 6xHis tag (N terminal on backbone)
  Cloning method: Gateway Cloning
  Sequencing primers: 5′ T7 promoter; 3′ T7 terminator
Resource information
  A portion of this plasmid was derived from a plasmid made by: original
Terms and licenses: Academic/Nonprofit Terms; Industry Terms: Not Available to Industry
How to cite: pEAHISSIRV418/gp25 was a gift from Huanting Liu & James Naismith (Addgene plasmid # 97052 ; http://n2t.net/addgene:97052 ; RRID:Addgene_97052)
