[The description below was written by a language model from this plasmid's Addgene catalogue record and pLannotate feature annotations shown in this document.]
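Description:
pEAHISSIRV418/gp25 is a bacterial expression plasmid built on pEAHISTEV, a derivative of the Gateway destination vector pDEST14, and is intended for producing a protein from Sulfolobus islandicus rudivirus (SIRV) in E. coli. It carries a ColE1/pMB1-type origin together with bom and rop elements from pBR322, an f1 phage origin, and a β-lactamase gene that gives ampicillin selection. The catalogue lists it as high copy. The expression cassette consists of a T7 promoter, the phage T7 gene 10 ribosome binding site, an N-terminal His tag followed by a TEV protease cleavage site, the viral open reading frame, and a T7 terminator. Transcription therefore depends on T7 RNA polymerase supplied by a DE3 lysogen host. The tag allows metal-affinity purification and can then be removed with TEV protease. Short His-tag and T7 gene 10-derived fragments are annotated downstream of the insert, but the record does not say whether they are translated. The plasmid comes from a structural proteomics programme, which is consistent with use in making recombinant protein for structural and biochemical study.

The records disagree about the identity of the insert. The catalogue names it orf 418/gp25, yet gives an insert size of 345 bp and a total size of 4,050 bp. The depositor's 4,050 nt sequence matches those sizes but is labelled as SIRV orf114, and its roughly 340 bp coding region is annotated as the SIRV1 protein Y114. The repository's own sequencing result is 5,162 nt and instead contains a roughly 1.46 kb reading frame matching the SIRV1 protein Y510, in an otherwise equivalent backbone. The insert actually present should be verified before use.
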