Features (pLannotate 1.2.2; 15 found; start..end, strand, type, name):
     12..467     +  rep_origin     f1 ori (sequence partly withheld): f1 bacteriophage origin of replication; arrow indicates direction of (+) strand synthesis
    494..598     +  promoter       AmpR promoter: bla
    599..1459    +  CDS            AmpR: β-lactamase; bla; confers resistance to ampicillin, carbenicillin, and related antibiotics
   1630..2218    +  rep_origin     ori: high-copy-number ColE1/pMB1/pBR322/pUC origin of replication
   2404..2546    -  misc_feature   bom: basis of mobility region from pBR322
   2648..2839    -  CDS            rop: Rop protein, which maintains plasmids at low copy number; rop
   2856..3236    +  CDS            YPB1_ECOLX: Protein predicted: Swiss-Prot protein existence level 4. From Escherichia coli.
   3348..3366    +  promoter       T7 promoter: promoter for bacteriophage T7 RNA polymerase
   3398..3420    +  RBS            RBS: efficient ribosome binding site from bacteriophage T7 gene 10 (Olins and Rangwala, 1989)
   3438..3457    +  CDS            8xHis (fragment): 8xHis affinity tag
   3479..3499    +  CDS            TEV site: tobacco etch virus (TEV) protease recognition and cleavage site
   3503..3844    +  CDS            Y114_SIRV1: Experimental evidence at protein level: Swiss-Prot protein existence level 1. From Sulfolobus islandicus rod-shaped virus 1 (SIRV-1) (Sulfolobus virus SIRV-1).
   3894..3911    +  CDS            9xHis (fragment): 9xHis affinity tag
   3921..3970    +  CDS            SET1 (fragment): solubility-enhancement tag derived from T7 phage gene 10B
   3978..4025    +  terminator     T7 terminator: transcription terminator for bacteriophage T7 RNA polymerase
>Addgene plasmid #97052 | pEAHISSIRV418/gp25 | depositor full sequence | sequence record 178670 | Full coding sequence of SIRV orf114  protein with TEV-protease cleavable 6xHis
TGGCGAATGGG
[124 nt withheld, positions 12-135]
C
[91 nt withheld, positions 137-227]
A
[49 nt withheld, positions 229-277]
CCTTTGACGTTGGAGTCCACGTTCTTT
[37 nt withheld, positions 305-341]
ACCCTATCTCGGTCTATTCTTTTGATTTATAAGGGATTTTGCCGATTTCGGCCTATTGGTTAAAAAATGA
GCTGATTTAACAAAAATTTAACGCGAATTTTAACAAAATATTAACGTTTACAATTTCAGGTGGCACTTTT
CGGGGAAATGTGCGCGGAACCCCTATTTGTTTATTTTTCTAAATACATTCAAATATGTATCCGCTCATGA
GACAATAACCCTGATAAATGCTTCAATAATATTGAAAAAGGAAGAGTATGAGTATTCAACATTTCCGTGT
CGCCCTTATTCCCTTTTTTGCGGCATTTTGCCTTCCTGTTTTTGCTCACCCAGAAACGCTGGTGAAAGTA
AAAGATGCTGAAGATCAGTTGGGTGCACGAGTGGGTTACATCGAACTGGATCTCAACAGCGGTAAGATCC
TTGAGAGTTTTCGCCCCGAAGAACGTTTTCCAATGATGAGCACTTTTAAAGTTCTGCTATGTGGCGCGGT
ATTATCCCGTATTGACGCCGGGCAAGAGCAACTCGGTCGCCGCATACACTATTCTCAGAATGACTTGGTT
GAGTACTCACCAGTCACAGAAAAGCATCTTACGGATGGCATGACAGTAAGAGAATTATGCAGTGCTGCCA
TAACCATGAGTGATAACACTGCGGCCAACTTACTTCTGACAACGATCGGAGGACCGAAGGAGCTAACCGC
TTTTTTGCACAACATGGGGGATCATGTAACTCGCCTTGATCGTTGGGAACCGGAGCTGAATGAAGCCATA
CCAAACGACGAGCGTGACACCACGATGCCTGCAGCAATGGCAACAACGTTGCGCAAACTATTAACTGGCG
AACTACTTACTCTAGCTTCCCGGCAACAATTAATAGACTGGATGGAGGCGGATAAAGTTGCAGGACCACT
TCTGCGCTCGGCCCTTCCGGCTGGCTGGTTTATTGCTGATAAATCTGGAGCCGGTGAGCGTGGGTCTCGC
GGTATCATTGCAGCACTGGGGCCAGATGGTAAGCCCTCCCGTATCGTAGTTATCTACACGACGGGGAGTC
AGGCAACTATGGATGAACGAAATAGACAGATCGCTGAGATAGGTGCCTCACTGATTAAGCATTGGTAACT
GTCAGACCAAGTTTACTCATATATACTTTAGATTGATTTAAAACTTCATTTTTAATTTAAAAGGATCTAG
GTGAAGATCCTTTTTGATAATCTCATGACCAAAATCCCTTAACGTGAGTTTTCGTTCCACTGAGCGTCAG
ACCCCGTAGAAAAGATCAAAGGATCTTCTTGAGATCCTTTTTTTCTGCGCGTAATCTGCTGCTTGCAAAC
AAAAAAACCACCGCTACCAGCGGTGGTTTGTTTGCCGGATCAAGAGCTACCAACTCTTTTTCCGAAGGTA
ACTGGCTTCAGCAGAGCGCAGATACCAAATACTGTCCTTCTAGTGTAGCCGTAGTTAGGCCACCACTTCA
AGAACTCTGTAGCACCGCCTACATACCTCGCTCTGCTAATCCTGTTACCAGTGGCTGCTGCCAGTGGCGA
TAAGTCGTGTCTTACCGGGTTGGACTCAAGACGATAGTTACCGGATAAGGCGCAGCGGTCGGGCTGAACG
GGGGGTTCGTGCACACAGCCCAGCTTGGAGCGAACGACCTACACCGAACTGAGATACCTACAGCGTGAGC
TATGAGAAAGCGCCACGCTTCCCGAAGGGAGAAAGGCGGACAGGTATCCGGTAAGCGGCAGGGTCGGAAC
AGGAGAGCGCACGAGGGAGCTTCCAGGGGGAAACGCCTGGTATCTTTATAGTCCTGTCGGGTTTCGCCAC
CTCTGACTTGAGCGTCGATTTTTGTGATGCTCGTCAGGGGGGCGGAGCCTATGGAAAAACGCCAGCAACG
CGGCCTTTTTACGGTTCCTGGCCTTTTGCTGGCCTTTTGCTCACATGTTCTTTCCTGCGTTATCCCCTGA
TTCTGTGGATAACCGTATTACCGCCTTTGAGTGAGCTGATACCGCTCGCCGCAGCCGAACGACCGAGCGC
AGCGAGTCAGTGAGCGAGGAAGCGGAAGAGCGCCTGATGCGGTATTTTCTCCTTACGCATCTGTGCGGTA
TTTCACACCGCATATATGGTGCACTCTCAGTACAATCTGCTCTGATGCCGCATAGTTAAGCCAGTATACA
CTCCGCTATCGCTACGTGACTGGGTCATGGCTGCGCCCCGACACCCGCCAACACCCGCTGACGCGCCCTG
ACGGGCTTGTCTGCTCCCGGCATCCGCTTACAGACAAGCTGTGACCGTCTCCGGGAGCTGCATGTGTCAG
AGGTTTTCACCGTCATCACCGAAACGCGCGAGGCAGCTGCGGTAAAGCTCATCAGCGTGGTCGTGAAGCG
ATTCACAGATGTCTGCCTGTTCATCCGCGTCCAGCTCGTTGAGTTTCTCCAGAAGCGTTAATGTCTGGCT
TCTGATAAAGCGGGCCATGTTAAGGGCGGTTTTTTCCTGTTTGGTCACTGATGCCTCCGTGTAAGGGGGA
TTTCTGTTCATGGGGGTAATGATACCGATGAAACGAGAGAGGATGCTCACGATACGGGTTACTGATGATG
AACATGCCCGGTTACTGGAACGTTGTGAGGGTAAACAACTGGCGGTATGGATGCGGCGGGACCAGAGAAA
AATCACTCAGGGTCAATGCCAGCGCTTCGTTAATACAGATGTAGGTGTTCCACAGGGTAGCCAGCAGCAT
CCTGCGATGCAGATCCGGAACATAATGGTGCAGGGCGCTGACTTCCGCGTTTCCAGACTTTACGAAACAC
GGAAACCGAAGACCATTCATGTTGTTGCTCAGGTCGCAGACGTTTTGCAGCAGCAGTCGCTTCACGTTCG
CTCGCGTATCGGTGATTCATTCTGCTAACCAGTAAGGCAACCCCGCCAGCCTAGCCGGGTCCTCAACGAC
AGGAGCACGATCATGCGCACCCGTGGCCAGGACCCAACGCTGCCCGAGATCTCGATCCCGCGAAATTAAT
ACGACTCACTATAGGGAGACCACAACGGTTTCCCTCTAGAAATAATTTTGTTTAACTTTAAGAAGGAGAT
ATACATATGTCGTACTACCATCACCATCACCATCACGATTACGACATCCCAACGACCGAAAACCTGTATT
TTCAGGGCGCCATGAATAAAGTCTATCTTGCAAATGCATTTTCAATAAATATGTTAACTAAATTTCCTAC
AAAAGTAGTAATTGATAAAATTGATAGATTAGAATTTTGTGAAAATATTGATAATGAAGATATAATTAAT
TCAATTGGACATGATTCAACAATTCAATTAATAAATTCACTATGCGGAACTACATTTCAAAAGAATAGAG
TAGAAATTAAATTAGAGAAAGAAGATAAATTGTATGTTGTACAAATTTCACAGAGATTAGAAGAAGGAAA
AATATTAACTCTTGAAGAGATATTGAAACTGTATGAAAGTGGAAAAGTTCAATTTTTTGAGATAATTGTA
GACTAAGGATCCGAATTCGAGCTCCGTCGACAAGCTTGCGGCCGCACTCGAGCACCACCACCACCACCAC
TGAGATCCGGCTGCTAACAAAGCCCGAAAGGAAGCTGAGTTGGCTGCTGCCACCGCTGAGCAATAACTAG
CATAACCCCTTGGGGCCTCTAAACGGGTCTTGAGGGGTTTTTTGCTGAAAGGAGGAACTATATCCGGAT
