Features (pLannotate 1.2.2; 15 found; start..end, strand, type, name):
     12..440     +  rep_origin     f1 ori (sequence partly withheld): f1 bacteriophage origin of replication; arrow indicates direction of (+) strand synthesis
    493..597     +  promoter       AmpR promoter: bla
    598..1458    +  CDS            AmpR: β-lactamase; bla; confers resistance to ampicillin, carbenicillin, and related antibiotics
   1629..2217    +  rep_origin     ori: high-copy-number ColE1/pMB1/pBR322/pUC origin of replication
   2403..2542    -  misc_feature   bom: basis of mobility region from pBR322
   2644..2835    -  CDS            rop: Rop protein, which maintains plasmids at low copy number; rop
   2852..3232    +  CDS            YPB1_ECOLX: Protein predicted: Swiss-Prot protein existence level 4. From Escherichia coli.
   3344..3362    +  promoter       T7 promoter: promoter for bacteriophage T7 RNA polymerase
   3394..3416    +  RBS            RBS: efficient ribosome binding site from bacteriophage T7 gene 10 (Olins and Rangwala, 1989)
   3434..3453    +  CDS            8xHis (fragment): 8xHis affinity tag
   3475..3495    +  CDS            TEV site: tobacco etch virus (TEV) protease recognition and cleavage site
   3499..4956    +  CDS            Y510_SIRV1: Protein inferred from homology: Swiss-Prot protein existence level 3. From Sulfolobus islandicus rod-shaped virus 1 (SIRV-1) (Sulfolobus virus SIRV-1).
   5006..5023    +  CDS            9xHis (fragment): 9xHis affinity tag
   5033..5082    +  CDS            SET1 (fragment): solubility-enhancement tag derived from T7 phage gene 10B
   5090..5137    +  terminator     T7 terminator: transcription terminator for bacteriophage T7 RNA polymerase
>Addgene plasmid #97052 | pEAHISSIRV418/gp25 | addgene full sequence | sequence record 183104 | Addgene NGS Result
TGGCGAATGGG
[124 nt withheld, positions 12-135]
C
[91 nt withheld, positions 137-227]
A
[49 nt withheld, positions 229-277]
CCTTTGACGTTGGAGTCCACGTTCTTT
[37 nt withheld, positions 305-341]
ACCCTATCTCGGTCTATTCTTTTGATTTATAAGGGATTTTGCCGATTTCGGCCTATTGGTTAAAAAATGA
GCTGATTTAACAAAAATTTAACGCGAATTTTAACAAAATATTAACGCTTACAATTTAGGTGGCACTTTTC
GGGGAAATGTGCGCGGAACCCCTATTTGTTTATTTTTCTAAATACATTCAAATATGTATCCGCTCATGAG
ACAATAACCCTGATAAATGCTTCAATAATATTGAAAAAGGAAGAGTATGAGTATTCAACATTTCCGTGTC
GCCCTTATTCCCTTTTTTGCGGCATTTTGCCTTCCTGTTTTTGCTCACCCAGAAACGCTGGTGAAAGTAA
AAGATGCTGAAGATCAGTTGGGTGCACGAGTGGGTTACATCGAACTGGATCTCAACAGCGGTAAGATCCT
TGAGAGTTTTCGCCCCGAAGAACGTTTTCCAATGATGAGCACTTTTAAAGTTCTGCTATGTGGCGCGGTA
TTATCCCGTATTGACGCCGGGCAAGAGCAACTCGGTCGCCGCATACACTATTCTCAGAATGACTTGGTTG
AGTACTCACCAGTCACAGAAAAGCATCTTACGGATGGCATGACAGTAAGAGAATTATGCAGTGCTGCCAT
AACCATGAGTGATAACACTGCGGCCAACTTACTTCTGACAACGATCGGAGGACCGAAGGAGCTAACCGCT
TTTTTGCACAACATGGGGGATCATGTAACTCGCCTTGATCGTTGGGAACCGGAGCTGAATGAAGCCATAC
CAAACGACGAGCGTGACACCACGATGCCTGCAGCAATGGCAACAACGTTGCGCAAACTATTAACTGGCGA
ACTACTTACTCTAGCTTCCCGGCAACAATTAATAGACTGGATGGAGGCGGATAAAGTTGCAGGACCACTT
CTGCGCTCGGCCCTTCCGGCTGGCTGGTTTATTGCTGATAAATCTGGAGCCGGTGAGCGTGGGTCTCGCG
GTATCATTGCAGCACTGGGGCCAGATGGTAAGCCCTCCCGTATCGTAGTTATCTACACGACGGGGAGTCA
GGCAACTATGGATGAACGAAATAGACAGATCGCTGAGATAGGTGCCTCACTGATTAAGCATTGGTAACTG
TCAGACCAAGTTTACTCATATATACTTTAGATTGATTTAAAACTTCATTTTTAATTTAAAAGGATCTAGG
TGAAGATCCTTTTTGATAATCTCATGACCAAAATCCCTTAACGTGAGTTTTCGTTCCACTGAGCGTCAGA
CCCCGTAGAAAAGATCAAAGGATCTTCTTGAGATCCTTTTTTTCTGCGCGTAATCTGCTGCTTGCAAACA
AAAAAACCACCGCTACCAGCGGTGGTTTGTTTGCCGGATCAAGAGCTACCAACTCTTTTTCCGAAGGTAA
CTGGCTTCAGCAGAGCGCAGATACCAAATACTGTCCTTCTAGTGTAGCCGTAGTTAGGCCACCACTTCAA
GAACTCTGTAGCACCGCCTACATACCTCGCTCTGCTAATCCTGTTACCAGTGGCTGCTGCCAGTGGCGAT
AAGTCGTGTCTTACCGGGTTGGACTCAAGACGATAGTTACCGGATAAGGCGCAGCGGTCGGGCTGAACGG
GGGGTTCGTGCACACAGCCCAGCTTGGAGCGAACGACCTACACCGAACTGAGATACCTACAGCGTGAGCT
ATGAGAAAGCGCCACGCTTCCCGAAGGGAGAAAGGCGGACAGGTATCCGGTAAGCGGCAGGGTCGGAACA
GGAGAGCGCACGAGGGAGCTTCCAGGGGGAAACGCCTGGTATCTTTATAGTCCTGTCGGGTTTCGCCACC
TCTGACTTGAGCGTCGATTTTTGTGATGCTCGTCAGGGGGGCGGAGCCTATGGAAAAACGCCAGCAACGC
GGCCTTTTTACGGTTCCTGGCCTTTTGCTGGCCTTTTGCTCACATGTTCTTTCCTGCGTTATCCCCTGAT
TCTGTGGATAACCGTATTACCGCCTTTGAGTGAGCTGATACCGCTCGCCGCAGCCGAACGACCGAGCGCA
GCGAGTCAGTGAGCGAGGAAGCGGAAGAGCGCCTGATGCGGTATTTTCTCCTTACGCATCTGTGCGGTAT
TTCACACCGCAATGGTGCACTCTCAGTACAATCTGCTCTGATGCCGCATAGTTAAGCCAGTATACACTCC
GCTATCGCTACGTGACTGGGTCATGGCTGCGCCCCGACACCCGCCAACACCCGCTGACGCGCCCTGACGG
GCTTGTCTGCTCCCGGCATCCGCTTACAGACAAGCTGTGACCGTCTCCGGGAGCTGCATGTGTCAGAGGT
TTTCACCGTCATCACCGAAACGCGCGAGGCAGCTGCGGTAAAGCTCATCAGCGTGGTCGTGAAGCGATTC
ACAGATGTCTGCCTGTTCATCCGCGTCCAGCTCGTTGAGTTTCTCCAGAAGCGTTAATGTCTGGCTTCTG
ATAAAGCGGGCCATGTTAAGGGCGGTTTTTTCCTGTTTGGTCACTGATGCCTCCGTGTAAGGGGGATTTC
TGTTCATGGGGGTAATGATACCGATGAAACGAGAGAGGATGCTCACGATACGGGTTACTGATGATGAACA
TGCCCGGTTACTGGAACGTTGTGAGGGTAAACAACTGGCGGTATGGATGCGGCGGGACCAGAGAAAAATC
ACTCAGGGTCAATGCCAGCGCTTCGTTAATACAGATGTAGGTGTTCCACAGGGTAGCCAGCAGCATCCTG
CGATGCAGATCCGGAACATAATGGTGCAGGGCGCTGACTTCCGCGTTTCCAGACTTTACGAAACACGGAA
ACCGAAGACCATTCATGTTGTTGCTCAGGTCGCAGACGTTTTGCAGCAGCAGTCGCTTCACGTTCGCTCG
CGTATCGGTGATTCATTCTGCTAACCAGTAAGGCAACCCCGCCAGCCTAGCCGGGTCCTCAACGACAGGA
GCACGATCATGCGCACCCGTGGCCAGGACCCAACGCTGCCCGAGATCTCGATCCCGCGAAATTAATACGA
CTCACTATAGGGAGACCACAACGGTTTCCCTCTAGAAATAATTTTGTTTAACTTTAAGAAGGAGATATAC
ATATGTCGTACTACCATCACCATCACCATCACGATTACGACATCCCAACGACCGAAAACCTGTATTTTCA
GGGCGCCATGGATGACATTTATATACATTATGCAATTTGTAAGTTTATTTTTCTACTTGAGATATATAAA
TTGATAGCTATGGGCAAGAGAAAAGGACAGAGAAATATAGCAAGTATGAAATATCACTTATATAATAAAA
TATTGAATAGAAAATCTTTCCCTGCATTTTCTGTAATGTTTGACGCTGGAGTTGAATCAGTTTTACCAAC
TCCATTAGAAAATATTCAAATTCCTCTAGGCATAAATACAAATTATGGAATTGCATACGCTTCAATTATT
TCTTCTTTACTTTCTGCATTAAACAATTTAGCAATTTCAGTATTTAATCCAAATTTTAATTCTCAAACAT
TTCTTAATTTAGGTCAATCTGCAAATTTTGGAATTTCTAATGGAATAAGTTTATTAAATAATTATACTAG
TTTATATGATAATTATGTACAATTATGCAATATTTTATATCAACCGGCAGTTTTTGATGAAACTTATTTT
GATTTATCTGTATATCAGCCGGCATTAGCTACAGAATATCAAAACCAATCTTGTAAGAAAATTGAACAAT
ACTTTTCTAGTTTAACTACTACAAATGTAAGTGTAAATGTTACAACTTTAGGAACTGGAATTACAAATAT
TCCAAATGTAGATAACTATATGTATAATAATATTGCAGATACCGGAATTATAGATTTATTAAATGCTTTA
AATATTAACTTTAATCAACTTCCAGATTTTGCTAAATTCATAATTGCATTTATTCCAGACTTAAATAGCA
TAATAAATAACGGATTTGCTTTAGATGTCGGTTGGCTAGATAGATGTGTTTTAGCTCCTGAAACTCAAAA
TGGAATTCAATTACAAAATGGTATGATTTTACAATATTTTGCAGATGTTTTTGGAATGATTTTGGATTAT
ACTCCTTTAGATTTTGCGGTACTAATGCCTGAATTTAATCCAGAAAATGTTACTCAAGATGATTTAATAG
CTATTTTATCTGCAGATAAAACCGTAATTTCAATATTTGGAAATCTATTTAAAATGCATTTATATGATCC
ATCTCCTGGTGGAATTAATATAGCTTATAGTTCAGAAATTGAAAACTATGCAGTTAGCTATCAACAATTT
TTGCAAATTCAGAAAATTGTAAATAAGAAATATTCAAACATTTGGTACGCGAAAATGGTAGCAAGTGCTA
CTATAGAAATTGCAAGATATCCTTATCAACAAAATTACAGTTATACATCTGGAAAAAGAACATTATCATA
TCAAGACTTTTTGAATTATTGGAAAACTAAGTGGAAATTTTACGGATTAACAGATCAAGATTTGCAATAT
GCACAACAATTAGGAGAACAATTACAAGGACAAGCTAAAATTGAAAACCAGATAAAATTAGCTCAAAAAT
CTGCAAAAACGAAACAATATAAGCCAATTTTCTACTATAAGAACTTTCAAAATATTGCAGTTAGATGAGG
ATCCGAATTCGAGCTCCGTCGACAAGCTTGCGGCCGCACTCGAGCACCACCACCACCACCACTGAGATCC
GGCTGCTAACAAAGCCCGAAAGGAAGCTGAGTTGGCTGCTGCCACCGCTGAGCAATAACTAGCATAACCC
CTTGGGGCCTCTAAACGGGTCTTGAGGGGTTTTTTGCTGAAAGGAGGAACTATATCCGGAT
